Addgene plasmid #136229: pCDNA4.TO-ORF68-2xCSTREP
Purpose: Expresses C-terminally strep tagged Kaposi's Sarcoma Associated Herpesvirus (KSHV) ORF68
Depositing lab: Britt Glaunsinger. Depositing organization: University of California, Berkeley. Publication: Global mapping of herpesvirus-host protein complexes reveals a transcription strategy for late genes. Davis ZH, Verschueren E, Jang GM, Kleffman K, Johnson JR, Park J, Von Dollen J, Maher MC, Johnson T, Newton W, Jager S, Shales M, Horner J, Hernandez RD, Krogan NJ, Glaunsinger BA. Mol Cell. 2015 Jan 22;57(2):349-60. doi: 10.1016/j.molcel.2014.11.026. Epub 2014 Dec 24. PubMed 25544563.
Backbone
  Vector backbone: pCDNA4.TO
  Backbone manufacturer: Invitrogen
  Vector type: Mammalian Expression
  Selectable markers: Zeocin
Growth in bacteria
  Bacterial resistance: Ampicillin, 100 μg/mL
  Growth temperature: 37°C
  Growth strain: DH5alpha
  Copy number: High Copy
Gene/Insert
  Gene/Insert name: ORF68
  Species: Kaposi's sarcoma-associated herpesvirus (KSHV)
  Promoter: CMV
  Cloning method: Restriction Enzyme; 5′ cloning site Unknown (unknown if destroyed)
  Sequencing primers: 5′ CGCAAATGGGCGGTAGGCGTG; 3′ TAGAAGGCACAGTCGAGGCT
Resource information
  A portion of this plasmid was derived from a plasmid made by: cDNA of reactivated TREx BCBL-1-RTA cells
Terms and licenses: Academic/Nonprofit Terms; Industry Terms: Not Available to Industry
How to cite: pCDNA4.TO-ORF68-2xCSTREP was a gift from Britt Glaunsinger (Addgene plasmid # 136229 ; http://n2t.net/addgene:136229 ; RRID:Addgene_136229)
