[The description below was written by a language model from this plasmid's Addgene catalogue record and pLannotate feature annotations shown in this document.]
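Description:
pCDNA4.TO-ORF68-2xCSTREP is a mammalian expression plasmid built on the Invitrogen pcDNA4/TO backbone that produces ORF68 of Kaposi's sarcoma-associated herpesvirus (KSHV) with a C-terminal tandem Strep tag. The 6,525 nt plasmid is maintained in E. coli through a high-copy ColE1/pUC-type origin with ampicillin selection (AmpR under its own bla promoter), and it also carries an f1 origin. For selection in mammalian cells it contains a Zeocin resistance cassette in which the Sh ble gene (BleoR) sits behind both the SV40 early promoter and the bacterial EM7 promoter and is followed by the SV40 polyadenylation signal, so the same marker can function in either host.

The expression cassette consists of the human CMV immediate early enhancer and promoter, immediately followed by two short elements that the annotation software labels as PLtetO-1 and TRE3GV fragments. These correspond to the tet operator sites characteristic of the TO backbone, which allow the CMV promoter to be repressed in cells expressing the Tet repressor and induced with tetracycline or doxycycline, while in ordinary cells expression is constitutive. Downstream lies the ORF68 coding sequence, a homologue of herpesvirus UL32 implicated in capsid localization and in cleavage and packaging of the viral genome, terminated by the bovine growth hormone polyadenylation signal. The Strep tag itself is not annotated in the feature table, but an unannotated gap between the ORF68 feature and the poly(A) signal is consistent with its stated position. The insert was derived from cDNA of reactivated TREx BCBL-1-RTA cells. The tagged protein suits Strep-affinity purification, and the associated study mapped herpesvirus-host protein complexes.
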