Features (pLannotate 1.2.2; 22 found; start..end, strand, type, name):
     28..80      -  misc_feature   bom (fragment): basis of mobility region from pBR322
    235..614     +  enhancer       CMV enhancer: human cytomegalovirus immediate early enhancer
    615..818     +  promoter       CMV promoter: human cytomegalovirus (CMV) immediate early promoter
    820..839     +  promoter       PLtetO-1 promoter (fragment): modified phage lambda PL promoter with tet operator sites (Lutz and Bujard, 1997)
    841..860     +  promoter       PLtetO-1 promoter (fragment): modified phage lambda PL promoter with tet operator sites (Lutz and Bujard, 1997)
    868..901     +  promoter       TRE3GV promoter (fragment): 3rd-generation Tet-responsive promoter that can be activated by binding of Tet-On® 3G, optimized for retroviral and lentiviral vectors
   1002..2402    +  CDS            ORF68: UL32_HHV8P - Protein inferred from homology: Swiss-Prot protein existence level 3. Plays a role in efficient localization of neo-synthesized capsids to nuclear replication compartments, thereby controlling cleavage and packaging of virus genomic DNA. From Human herpesvirus 8 type P (isolate GK18) (HHV-8) (Kaposi's sarcoma-associated herpesvirus).
   2539..2763    +  polyA_signal   bGH poly(A) signal: bovine growth hormone polyadenylation signal
   2767..2788    +  promoter       SV40 promoter (fragment): SV40 enhancer and early promoter
   2809..3237    +  rep_origin     f1 ori (sequence partly withheld): f1 bacteriophage origin of replication; arrow indicates direction of (+) strand synthesis
   3251..3580    +  promoter       SV40 promoter: SV40 enhancer and early promoter
   3628..3675    +  promoter       EM7 promoter: synthetic bacterial promoter&nbsp
   3694..4068    +  CDS            BleoR: antibiotic-binding protein; Sh ble from Streptoalloteichus hindustanus; confers resistance to bleomycin, phleomycin, and Zeocin™
   4078..4203    +  CDS            ble (fragment): BLE_KLEPN - Experimental evidence at protein level: Swiss-Prot protein existence level 1. Binding protein with a strong affinity to the bleomycin family of antibiotics. Binds to CL990; an antimitotic-antibiotic compound. From Klebsiella pneumoniae.
   4198..4319    +  polyA_signal   SV40 poly(A) signal: SV40 polyadenylation signal
   4392..4408    -  protein_bind   lac operator: The lac repressor binds to the lac operator to inhibit transcription in E. coli. This inhibition can be relieved by adding lactose or isopropyl-β-D-thiogalactopyranoside (IPTG). lac repressor encoded by lacI
   4416..4446    -  promoter       lac promoter: promoter for the E. coli lac operon
   4461..4482    -  protein_bind   CAP binding site: CAP binding activates transcription in the presence of cAMP. E. coli catabolite activator protein
   4495..4587    -  CDS            lacI (fragment): lac repressor; lacI; The lac repressor binds to the lac operator to inhibit transcription in E. coli. This inhibition can be relieved by adding lactose or isopropyl-β-D-thiogalactopyranoside (IPTG).
   4770..5358    -  rep_origin     ori: high-copy-number ColE1/pMB1/pBR322/pUC origin of replication
   5529..6389    -  CDS            AmpR: β-lactamase; bla; confers resistance to ampicillin, carbenicillin, and related antibiotics
   6390..6494    -  promoter       AmpR promoter: bla
>Addgene plasmid #136229 | pCDNA4.TO-ORF68-2xCSTREP | addgene full sequence | sequence record 267635 | Addgene NGS Result
GACGGATCGGGAGATCTCCCGATCCCCTATGGTGCACTCTCAGTACAATCTGCTCTGATGCCGCATAGTT
AAGCCAGTATCTGCTCCCTGCTTGTGTGTTGGAGGTCGCTGAGTAGTGCGCGAGCAAAATTTAAGCTACA
ACAAGGCAAGGCTTGACCGACAATTGCATGAAGAATCTGCTTAGGGTTAGGCGTTTTGCGCTGCTTCGCG
ATGTACGGGCCAGATATACGCGTTGACATTGATTATTGACTAGTTATTAATAGTAATCAATTACGGGGTC
ATTAGTTCATAGCCCATATATGGAGTTCCGCGTTACATAACTTACGGTAAATGGCCCGCCTGGCTGACCG
CCCAACGACCCCCGCCCATTGACGTCAATAATGACGTATGTTCCCATAGTAACGCCAATAGGGACTTTCC
ATTGACGTCAATGGGTGGAGTATTTACGGTAAACTGCCCACTTGGCAGTACATCAAGTGTATCATATGCC
AAGTACGCCCCCTATTGACGTCAATGACGGTAAATGGCCCGCCTGGCATTATGCCCAGTACATGACCTTA
TGGGACTTTCCTACTTGGCAGTACATCTACGTATTAGTCATCGCTATTACCATGGTGATGCGGTTTTGGC
AGTACATCAATGGGCGTGGATAGCGGTTTGACTCACGGGGATTTCCAAGTCTCCACCCCATTGACGTCAA
TGGGAGTTTGTTTTGGCACCAAAATCAACGGGACTTTCCAAAATGTCGTAACAACTCCGCCCCATTGACG
CAAATGGGCGGTAGGCGTGTACGGTGGGAGGTCTATATAAGCAGAGCTCTCCCTATCAGTGATAGAGATC
TCCCTATCAGTGATAGAGATCGTCGACGAGCTCGTTTAGTGAACCGTCAGATCGCCTGGAGACGCCATCC
ACGCTGTTTTGACCTCCATAGAAGACACCGGGACCGATCCAGCCTCCGGACTCTAGCGTTTAAACTTAAG
CTTGGTACCGAGCTCGGATCCATGTTTGTTCCCTGGCAACTCGGTACAATTACCCGTCACCGAGATGAGC
TCCAAAAACTACTGGCAGCCTCCCTGCTCCCGGAGCACCCGGAGGAGAGCCTCGGTAACCCCATAATGAC
ACAGATTCACCAGTCGCTCCAACCATCTTCCCCCTGCAGGGTCTGTCAGCTCCTATTTTCTCTGGTCCGC
GATTCGTCCACCCCCATGGGTTTCTTCGAGGACTATGCCTGCCTCTGCTTCTTCTGTCTATACGCCCCAC
ACTGCTGGACCTCGACCATGGCGGCAGCGGCAGACCTGTGCGAGATCATGCATCTGCACTTTCCAGAAGA
GGAGGCGACATACGGGCTATTCGGACCGGGTCGCCTTATGGGTATCGACTTGCAGCTGCACTTCTTTGTT
CAAAAGTGCTTTAAGACCACCGCCGCCGAAAAAATACTGGGAATATCCAACCTGCAATTTTTAAAATCAG
AATTCATCCGGGGCATGCTCACAGGCACCATCACCTGCAACTTCTGCTTCAAAACGTCCTGGCCCAGGAC
AGACAAGGAGGAGGCCACCGGCCCCACCCCATGCTGCCAGATTACAGACACCACCACCGCACCCGCGAGC
GGCATACCGGAACTAGCCCGGGCCACATTCTGCGGCGCAAGTCGCCCCACAAAGCCCAGCCTACTTCCCG
CGCTAATAGATATCTGGTCCACGAGCTCAGAGCTCCTTGACGAGCCGCGCCCTCGACTGATCGCAAGCGA
CATGAGTGAACTCAAATCCGTGGTCGCATCCCACGATCCGTTCTTCTCTCCCCCGCTTCAGGCAGACACC
TCCCAGGGTCCATGTCTAATGCACCCAACCCTGGGGCTACGATACAAAAACGGGACTGCATCCGTCTGCC
TCCTCTGCGAGTGCCTTGCGGCACACCCAGAGGCACCCAAGGCGCTGCAGACCCTTCAGTGCGAGGTAAT
GGGCCATATAGAAAACAACGTAAAGCTGGTAGACAGAATTGCCTTTGTGTTGGACAACCCATTCGCCATG
CCATATGTCTCAGATCCGCTACTTAGAGAGCTGATCCGGGGCTGTACCCCACAGGAAATTCACAAGCACC
TGTTCTGCGACCCGCTGTGCGCCCTCAATGCTAAGGTGGTGTCAGAGGACGTACTATTCCGCCTGCCCAG
GGAGCAGGAGTATAAAAAGCTCAGGGCATCCGCGGCCGCCGGACAGCTCCTCGATGCCAACACCCTGTTC
GACTGCGAGGTCGTGCAGACTTTGGTCTTTCTCTTTAAGGGTCTCCAAAACGCCAGGGTGGGGAAAACCA
CCTCACTAGACATTATTCGGGAGCTAACCGCACAACTAAAAAGACACCGCCTAGACCTGGCCCACCCCTC
ACAGACGTCACACTTGTACGCTGGACTCGAGGGAGGCGGTGGATGGAGCCACCCCCAGTTCGAGAAGGGC
GGCGGCAGCGGCGGCGGCAGCGGCGGCGGCAGCTGGAGCCACCCCCAGTTCGAGAAGGGGCCCGTTTAAA
CCCGCTGATCAGCCTCGACTGTGCCTTCTAGTTGCCAGCCATCTGTTGTTTGCCCCTCCCCCGTGCCTTC
CTTGACCCTGGAAGGTGCCACTCCCACTGTCCTTTCCTAATAAAATGAGGAAATTGCATCGCATTGTCTG
AGTAGGTGTCATTCTATTCTGGGGGGTGGGGTGGGGCAGGACAGCAAGGGGGAGGATTGGGAAGACAATA
GCAGGCATGCTGGGGATGCGGTGGGCTCTATGGCTTCTGAGGCGGAAAGAACCAGCTGGGGCTCTAGGGG
GTATCCCC
[124 nt withheld, positions 2809-2932]
C
[91 nt withheld, positions 2934-3024]
A
[49 nt withheld, positions 3026-3074]
CCTTTGACGTTGGAGTCCACGTTCTTT
[37 nt withheld, positions 3102-3138]
ACCCTATCTCGGTCTATTCTTTTGATTTATAAGGGATTTTGCCGATTTCGGCCTATTGGTTAAAAAATGA
GCTGATTTAACAAAAATTTAACGCGAATTAATTCTGTGGAATGTGTGTCAGTTAGGGTGTGGAAAGTCCC
CAGGCTCCCCAGCAGGCAGAAGTATGCAAAGCATGCATCTCAATTAGTCAGCAACCAGGTGTGGAAAGTC
CCCAGGCTCCCCAGCAGGCAGAAGTATGCAAAGCATGCATCTCAATTAGTCAGCAACCATAGTCCCGCCC
CTAACTCCGCCCATCCCGCCCCTAACTCCGCCCAGTTCCGCCCATTCTCCGCCCCATGGCTGACTAATTT
TTTTTATTTATGCAGAGGCCGAGGCCGCCTCTGCCTCTGAGCTATTCCAGAAGTAGTGAGGAGGCTTTTT
TGGAGGCCTAGGCTTTTGCAAAAAGCTCCCGGGAGCTTGTATATCCATTTTCGGATCTGATCAGCACGTG
TTGACAATTAATCATCGGCATAGTATATCGGCATAGTATAATACGACAAGGTGAGGAACTAAACCATGGC
CAAGTTGACCAGTGCCGTTCCGGTGCTCACCGCGCGCGACGTCGCCGGAGCGGTCGAGTTCTGGACCGAC
CGGCTCGGGTTCTCCCGGGACTTCGTGGAGGACGACTTCGCCGGTGTGGTCCGGGACGACGTGACCCTGT
TCATCAGCGCGGTCCAGGACCAGGTGGTGCCGGACAACACCCTGGCCTGGGTGTGGGTGCGCGGCCTGGA
CGAGCTGTACGCCGAGTGGTCGGAGGTCGTGTCCACGAACTTCCGGGACGCCTCCGGGCCGGCCATGACC
GAGATCGGCGAGCAGCCGTGGGGGCGGGAGTTCGCCCTGCGCGACCCGGCCGGCAACTGCGTGCACTTCG
TGGCCGAGGAGCAGGACTGACACGTGCTACGAGATTTCGATTCCACCGCCGCCTTCTATGAAAGGTTGGG
CTTCGGAATCGTTTTCCGGGACGCCGGCTGGATGATCCTCCAGCGCGGGGATCTCATGCTGGAGTTCTTC
GCCCACCCCAACTTGTTTATTGCAGCTTATAATGGTTACAAATAAAGCAATAGCATCACAAATTTCACAA
ATAAAGCATTTTTTTCACTGCATTCTAGTTGTGGTTTGTCCAAACTCATCAATGTATCTTATCATGTCTG
TATACCGTCGACCTCTAGCTAGAGCTTGGCGTAATCATGGTCATAGCTGTTTCCTGTGTGAAATTGTTAT
CCGCTCACAATTCCACACAACATACGAGCCGGAAGCATAAAGTGTAAAGCCTGGGGTGCCTAATGAGTGA
GCTAACTCACATTAATTGCGTTGCGCTCACTGCCCGCTTTCCAGTCGGGAAACCTGTCGTGCCAGCTGCA
TTAATGAATCGGCCAACGCGCGGGGAGAGGCGGTTTGCGTATTGGGCGCTCTTCCGCTTCCTCGCTCACT
GACTCGCTGCGCTCGGTCGTTCGGCTGCGGCGAGCGGTATCAGCTCACTCAAAGGCGGTAATACGGTTAT
CCACAGAATCAGGGGATAACGCAGGAAAGAACATGTGAGCAAAAGGCCAGCAAAAGGCCAGGAACCGTAA
AAAGGCCGCGTTGCTGGCGTTTTTCCATAGGCTCCGCCCCCCTGACGAGCATCACAAAAATCGACGCTCA
AGTCAGAGGTGGCGAAACCCGACAGGACTATAAAGATACCAGGCGTTTCCCCCTGGAAGCTCCCTCGTGC
GCTCTCCTGTTCCGACCCTGCCGCTTACCGGATACCTGTCCGCCTTTCTCCCTTCGGGAAGCGTGGCGCT
TTCTCATAGCTCACGCTGTAGGTATCTCAGTTCGGTGTAGGTCGTTCGCTCCAAGCTGGGCTGTGTGCAC
GAACCCCCCGTTCAGCCCGACCGCTGCGCCTTATCCGGTAACTATCGTCTTGAGTCCAACCCGGTAAGAC
ACGACTTATCGCCACTGGCAGCAGCCACTGGTAACAGGATTAGCAGAGCGAGGTATGTAGGCGGTGCTAC
AGAGTTCTTGAAGTGGTGGCCTAACTACGGCTACACTAGAAGAACAGTATTTGGTATCTGCGCTCTGCTG
AAGCCAGTTACCTTCGGAAAAAGAGTTGGTAGCTCTTGATCCGGCAAACAAACCACCGCTGGTAGCGGTG
GTTTTTTTGTTTGCAAGCAGCAGATTACGCGCAGAAAAAAAGGATCTCAAGAAGATCCTTTGATCTTTTC
TACGGGGTCTGACGCTCAGTGGAACGAAAACTCACGTTAAGGGATTTTGGTCATGAGATTATCAAAAAGG
ATCTTCACCTAGATCCTTTTAAATTAAAAATGAAGTTTTAAATCAATCTAAAGTATATATGAGTAAACTT
GGTCTGACAGTTACCAATGCTTAATCAGTGAGGCACCTATCTCAGCGATCTGTCTATTTCGTTCATCCAT
AGTTGCCTGACTCCCCGTCGTGTAGATAACTACGATACGGGAGGGCTTACCATCTGGCCCCAGTGCTGCA
ATGATACCGCGAGACCCACGCTCACCGGCTCCAGATTTATCAGCAATAAACCAGCCAGCCGGAAGGGCCG
AGCGCAGAAGTGGTCCTGCAACTTTATCCGCCTCCATCCAGTCTATTAATTGTTGCCGGGAAGCTAGAGT
AAGTAGTTCGCCAGTTAATAGTTTGCGCAACGTTGTTGCCATTGCTACAGGCATCGTGGTGTCACGCTCG
TCGTTTGGTATGGCTTCATTCAGCTCCGGTTCCCAACGATCAAGGCGAGTTACATGATCCCCCATGTTGT
GCAAAAAAGCGGTTAGCTCCTTCGGTCCTCCGATCGTTGTCAGAAGTAAGTTGGCCGCAGTGTTATCACT
CATGGTTATGGCAGCACTGCATAATTCTCTTACTGTCATGCCATCCGTAAGATGCTTTTCTGTGACTGGT
GAGTACTCAACCAAGTCATTCTGAGAATAGTGTATGCGGCGACCGAGTTGCTCTTGCCCGGCGTCAATAC
GGGATAATACCGCGCCACATAGCAGAACTTTAAAAGTGCTCATCATTGGAAAACGTTCTTCGGGGCGAAA
ACTCTCAAGGATCTTACCGCTGTTGAGATCCAGTTCGATGTAACCCACTCGTGCACCCAACTGATCTTCA
GCATCTTTTACTTTCACCAGCGTTTCTGGGTGAGCAAAAACAGGAAGGCAAAATGCCGCAAAAAAGGGAA
TAAGGGCGACACGGAAATGTTGAATACTCATACTCTTCCTTTTTCAATATTATTGAAGCATTTATCAGGG
TTATTGTCTCATGAGCGGATACATATTTGAATGTATTTAGAAAAATAAACAAATAGGGGTTCCGCGCACA
TTTCCCCGAAAAGTGCCACCTGACGTC
